>Addgene plasmid #143815 | TFORF1475 | addgene full sequence | sequence record 396249 | Addgene NGS Result
TTAATGTAGTCTTATGCAATACTCTTGTAGTCTTGCAACATGGTAACGATGAGTTAGCAACATGCCTTAC
AAGGAGAGAAAAAGCACCGTGCATGCCGATTGGTGGAAGTAAGGTGGTACGATCGTGCCTTATTAGGAAG
GCAACAGACGGGTCTGACATGGATTGGACGAACCACTGAATTGCCGCATTGCAGAGATATTGTATTTAAG
TGCCTAGCTCGATACATAAACGGGTCTCTCTGGTTAGACCAGATCTGAGCCTGGGAGCTCTCTGGCTAAC
TAGGGAACCCACTGCTTAAGCCTCAATAAAGCTTGCCTTGAGTGCTTCAAGTAGTGTGTGCCCGTCTGTT
GTGTGACTCTGGTAACTAGAGATCCCTCAGACCCTTTTAGTCAGTGTGGAAAATCTCTAGCAGTGGCGCC
CGAACAGGGACTTGAAAGCGAAAGGGAAACCAGAGGAGCTCTCTCGACGCAGGACTCGGCTTGCTGAAGC
GCGCACGGCAAGAGGCGAGGGGCGGCGACTGGTGAGTACGCCAAAAATTTTGACTAGCGGAGGCTAGAAG
GAGAGAGATGGGTGCGAGAGCGTCAGTATTAAGCGGGGGAGAATTAGATCGCGATGGGAAAAAATTCGGT
TAAGGCCAGGGGGAAAGAAAAAATATAAATTAAAACATATAGTATGGGCAAGCAGGGAGCTAGAACGATT
CGCAGTTAATCCTGGCCTGTTAGAAACATCAGAAGGCTGTAGACAAATACTGGGACAGCTACAACCATCC
CTTCAGACAGGATCAGAAGAACTTAGATCATTATATAATACAGTAGCAACCCTCTATTGTGTGCATCAAA
GGATAGAGATAAAAGACACCAAGGAAGCTTTAGACAAGATAGAGGAAGAGCAAAACAAAAGTAAGACCAC
CGCACAGCAAGCGGCCGCTGATCTTCAGACCTGGAGGAGGAGATATGAGGGACAATTGGAGAAGTGAATT
ATATAAATATAAAGTAGTAAAAATTGAACCATTAGGAGTAGCACCCACCAAGGCAAAGAGAAGAGTGGTG
CAGAGAGAAAAAAGAGCAGTGGGAATAGGAGCTTTGTTCCTTGGGTTCTTGGGAGCAGCAGGAAGCACTA
TGGGCGCAGCGTCAATGACGCTGACGGTACAGGCCAGACAATTATTGTCTGGTATAGTGCAGCAGCAGAA
CAATTTGCTGAGGGCTATTGAGGCGCAACAGCATCTGTTGCAACTCACAGTCTGGGGCATCAAGCAGCTC
CAGGCAAGAATCCTGGCTGTGGAAAGATACCTAAAGGATCAACAGCTCCTGGGGATTTGGGGTTGCTCTG
GAAAACTCATTTGCACCACTGCTGTGCCTTGGAATGCTAGTTGGAGTAATAAATCTCTGGAACAGATTTG
GAATCACACGACCTGGATGGAGTGGGACAGAGAAATTAACAATTACACAAGCTTAATACACTCCTTAATT
GAAGAATCGCAAAACCAGCAAGAAAAGAATGAACAAGAATTATTGGAATTAGATAAATGGGCAAGTTTGT
GGAATTGGTTTAACATAACAAATTGGCTGTGGTATATAAAATTATTCATAATGATAGTAGGAGGCTTGGT
AGGTTTAAGAATAGTTTTTGCTGTACTTTCTATAGTGAATAGAGTTAGGCAGGGATATTCACCATTATCG
TTTCAGACCCACCTCCCAACCCCGAGGGGACCCATGCATTGCATCTCAATTAGTCAGCAACCAGGTGTGG
AAAGTCCCCAGGCTCCCCAGCAGGCAGAAGTATGCAAAGCATGCGTCTCAATTAGTCAGCAACCATAGTC
CCGCCCCTAACTCCGCCCATCCCGCCCCTAACTCCGCCCAGTTCCGCCCATTCTCCGCCCCATGGCTGAC
TAATTTTTTTTATTTATGCAGAGGCCGAGGCCGCCTCGGCCTCTGAGCTATTCCAGAAGTAGTGAGGAGG
CTTTTTTGGAGGCCTAGGCTTTTGCAAAAAGCTTTCTAGAGGTACCACCGGAGCTTACCATGACCGAGTA
CAAGCCCACGGTGCGCCTCGCCACCCGCGACGACGTCCCCAGGGCCGTACGCACCCTCGCCGCCGCGTTC
GCCGACTACCCCGCCACGCGCCACACCGTCGATCCGGACCGCCACATCGAGCGGGTCACCGAGCTGCAAG
AACTCTTCCTCACGCGCGTCGGGCTCGACATCGGCAAGGTGTGGGTCGCGGACGACGGCGCCGCCGTGGC
GGTCTGGACCACGCCGGAGAGCGTCGAAGCGGGGGCGGTGTTCGCCGAGATCGGCCCGCGCATGGCCGAG
TTGAGCGGTTCCCGGCTGGCCGCGCAGCAACAGATGGAAGGCCTCCTGGCGCCGCACCGGCCCAAGGAGC
CCGCGTGGTTCCTGGCCACCGTCGGCGTCTCGCCCGACCACCAGGGCAAGGGTCTGGGCAGCGCCGTCGT
GCTCCCCGGAGTGGAGGCGGCCGAGCGCGCCGGGGTGCCCGCCTTCCTGGAGACCTCCGCGCCCCGCAAC
CTCCCCTTCTACGAGCGGCTCGGCTTCACCGTCACCGCCGACGTCGAGGTGCCCGAAGGACCGCGCACCT
GGTGCATGACCCGCAAGCCCGGTGCCAGTTAACGAATTCTAGATCTTGAGACAAATGGCAGTATTCATCC
ACAATTTTAAAAGAAAAGGGGGGATTGGGGGGTACAGTGCAGGGGAAAGAATAGTAGACATAATAGCAAC
AGACATACAAACTAAAGAATTACAAAAACAAATTACAAAAATTCAAAATTTTCGGGTTTATTACAGGGAC
AGCAGAGATCCACTTTGGCGCCGGCTCGAGGCCTGCAGGTGCAAAGATGGATAAAGTTTTAAACAGAGAG
GAATCTTTGCAGCTAATGGACCTTCTAGGTCTTGAAAGGAGTGGGAATTGGCTCCGGTGCCCGTCAGTGG
GCAGAGCGCACATCGCCCACAGTCCCCGAGAAGTTGGGGGGAGGGGTCGGCAATTGAACCGGTGCCTAGA
GAAGGTGGCGCGGGGTAAACTGGGAAAGTGATGTCGTGTACTGGCTCCGCCTTTTTCCCGAGGGTGGGGG
AGAACCGTATATAAGTGCAGTAGTCGCCGTGAACGTTCTTTTTCGCAACGGGTTTGCCGCCAGAACACAG
GTAAGTGCCGTGTGTGGTTCCCGCGGGCCTGGCCTCTTTACGGGTTATGGCCCTTGCGTGCCTTGAATTA
CTTCCACCTGGCTGCAGTACGTGATTCTTGATCCCGAGCTTCGGGTTGGAAGTGGGTGGGAGAGTTCGAG
GCCTTGCGCTTAAGGAGCCCCTTCGCCTCGTGCTTGAGTTGAGGCCTGGCCTGGGCGCTGGGGCCGCCGC
GTGCGAATCTGGTGGCACCTTCGCGCCTGTCTCGCTGCTTTCGATAAGTCTCTAGCCATTTAAAATTTTT
GATGACCTGCTGCGACGCTTTTTTTCTGGCAAGATAGTCTTGTAAATGCGGGCCAAGATCTGCACACTGG
TATTTCGGTTTTTGGGGCCGCGGGCGGCGACGGGGCCCGTGCGTCCCAGCGCACATGTTCGGCGAGGCGG
GGCCTGCGAGCGCGGCCACCGAGAATCGGACGGGGGTAGTCTCAAGCTGGCCGGCCTGCTCTGGTGCCTG
GCCTCGCGCCGCCGTGTATCGCCCCGCCCTGGGCGGCAAGGCTGGCCCGGTCGGCACCAGTTGCGTGAGC
GGAAAGATGGCCGCTTCCCGGCCCTGCTGCAGGGAGCTCAAAATGGAGGACGCGGCGCTCGGGAGAGCGG
GCGGGTGAGTCACCCACACAAAGGAAAAGGGCCTTTCCGTCCTCAGCCGTCGCTTCATGTGACTCCACGG
AGTACCGGGCGCCGTCCAGGCACCTCGATTAGTTCTCGAGCTTTTGGAGTACGTCGTCTTTAGGTTGGGG
GGAGGGGTTTTATGCGATGGAGTTTCCCCACACTGAGTGGGTGGAGACTGAAGTTAGGCCAGCTTGGCAC
TTGATGTAATTCTCCTTGGAATTTGCCCTTTTTGAGTTTGGATCTTGGTTCATTCTCAAGCCTCAGACAG
TGGTTCAAAGTTTTTTTCTTCCATTTCAGGTGTCGTGAGGCTAGCACCGCCACCATGGAGGTGGTGCCAG
CTGAGGTGAATAGTTTGCTTCCAGAGGAAATAATGGACACTGGTATAACTTTAGTGGATGATGATAGTAT
TGAGGCTGTTATTGTTTCATCCCCAATTCCCATGGAGACAGAACTGGAAGAAATTGTCAACATAAATTCT
ACTGGTGACTCTACAGCCACGCCCATTTCCACGGAACCAATCACAGTGTACAGTAACCACACTAACCAAG
TTGCAGTGAATACCACAATTACTAAAGCAGATTCTAATACCACAGTGAAACCAGCTTTTCCAAGTGGCCT
TCAAAAACTTGGTGCTCAGACTCCTGTGACTATATCAGCCAATCAGATTATTTTAAACAAAGTATCACAG
ACATCTGATCTTAAACTTGGCAATCAGACCCTTAAACCAGATGGACAGAAGTTAATTTTAACAACTTTGG
GCAAGTCTGGTTCACCAATTGTTTTAGCACTACCCCATAGCCAACTACCCCAGGCTCAGAAAGTTACAAC
TCAGGCCCAGTCAGGAGATGCTAAGTTACCACCGCAGCAAATTAAAGTAGTTACCATTGGAGGGAGGCCA
GAGGTGAAACCTGTCATTGGTGTCTCAGCATTGACCCCAGGAAGTCAACTGATTAATACTACAACTCAGC
CCTCTGTGTTACAGACCCAACAGTTAAAAACAGTACAGGCAGTGAAATCAACTGTGCAGACCATCACTGT
TGGAGGAGTGAGCACATCACAGTTTAAGACAATTATTCCTCTGGCAACTGCTCCCAATGTCCAGCAGATT
CAAGTGCCTGGAAGCAAGTTTCATTATGTCCGACTTGTTACTGCCACATCAGCCAGTAGCTCAACCCAGC
CAGTTAGTCAGAATCCCAGTACAAACACTCAGCCTCTTCAGCAAGCAAAGCCAGTGGTTGTTAATACAAC
CCCAGTGCGGATGTCAGTTCCAATTGTCTCAGCTCAGGCTGTCAAACAAGTTGTTCCAAAACCAATCAAT
CCAACTTCACAAATAGTAACTACTAGCCAGCCACAGCAACGGCTTATCATGCCTGCCACACCACTGCCAC
AGATCCAGCCCAACCTCACTAACCTGCCACCAGGCACTGTCCTGGCACCAGCTCCGGGAACAGGGAATGT
GGGTTATGCAGTGCTTCCAGCTCAGTATGTTACTCAGCTACAGCAGTCTTCATATGTATCAATAGCAAGC
AACTCTACCTTTACTGGAACATCTGGTATCCAGACCCAGGCACGGCTTCCATTCAATGGCATAATCCCAT
CAGAGTCGGCCAGTCGGCCCCGAAAGCCCTGTAATTGTACAAAATCACTGTGTTTGAAATTGTATTGTGA
TTGCTTTGCAAATGGTGAATTTTGCAACAACTGCAATTGTACTAATTGTTACAACAATTTGGAACATGAA
AATGAAAGGCAAAAAGCAATAAAGGCATGCCTTGACAGAAATCCAGAAGCCTTTAAGCCTAAGATAGGGA
AAGGAAAGGAGGGAGAATCTGATCGACGTCATAGCAAAGGGTGTAATTGCAAACGATCAGGATGTCTTAA
AAACTACTGTGAATGCTATGAGGCAAAAATAATGTGTTCCTCAATATGCAAATGTATTGGCTGTAAGAAT
TTTGAAGAAAGCCCGGAAAGGAAGACATTGATGCATTTGGCAGATGCAGCTGAAGTAAGGGTACAGCAAC
AAACAGCAGCCAAGACGAAGTTATCCTCTCAAATTTCAGACTTGCTTACTAGGCCAACACCAGCTTTAAA
TAGTGGAGGCGGAAAATTGCCATTTACATTTGTAACTAAGGAAGTAGCTGAAGCCACATGTAATTGCCTC
CTTGCCCAGGCAGAGCAGGCAGACAAGAAGGGAAAATCAAAGGCAGCAGCGGAACGGATGATACTTGAGG
AATTCGGACGATGTTTGATGAGTGTCATCAACTCTGCAGGAAAGGCAAAAAGTGACCCTTGTGCCATGAA
TTGCTAGTAATGAACTAGTCCGTAACTTGAAAGTATTTCGATTTCTTGGCTTTATATATCTTGTGGAAAG
GACGATTACTAGTGCGCAGCCATCTAAACACGCGTTAAGTCGACAATCAACCTCTGGATTACAAAATTTG
TGAAAGATTGACTGGTATTCTTAACTATGTTGCTCCTTTTACGCTATGTGGATACGCTGCTTTAATGCCT
TTGTATCATGCTATTGCTTCCCGTATGGCTTTCATTTTCTCCTCCTTGTATAAATCCTGGTTGCTGTCTC
TTTATGAGGAGTTGTGGCCCGTTGTCAGGCAACGTGGCGTGGTGTGCACTGTGTTTGCTGACGCAACCCC
CACTGGTTGGGGCATTGCCACCACCTGTCAGCTCCTTTCCGGGACTTTCGCTTTCCCCCTCCCTATTGCC
ACGGCGGAACTCATCGCCGCCTGCCTTGCCCGCTGCTGGACAGGGGCTCGGCTGTTGGGCACTGACAATT
CCGTGGTGTTGTCGGGGAAATCATCGTCCTTTCCTTGGCTGCTCGCCTGTGTTGCCACCTGGATTCTGCG
CGGGACGTCCTTCTGCTACGTCCCTTCGGCCCTCAATCCAGCGGACCTTCCTTCCCGCGGCCTGCTGCCG
GCTCTGCGGCCTCTTCCGCGTCTTCGCCTTCGCCCTCAGACGAGTCGGATCTCCCTTTGGGCCGCCTCCC
CGCGTCGACTTTAAGACCAATGACTTACAAGGCAGCTGTAGATCTTAGCCACTTTTTAAAAGAAAAGGGG
GGACTGGAAGGGCTAATTCACTCCCAACGAAGACAAGATCTGCTTTTTGCTTGTACTGGGTCTCTCTGGT
TAGACCAGATCTGAGCCTGGGAGCTCTCTGGCTAACTAGGGAACCCACTGCTTAAGCCTCAATAAAGCTT
GCCTTGAGTGCTTCAAGTAGTGTGTGCCCGTCTGTTGTGTGACTCTGGTAACTAGAGATCCCTCAGACCC
TTTTAGTCAGTGTGGAAAATCTCTAGCAGTACGTATAGTAGTTCATGTCATCTTATTATTCAGTATTTAT
AACTTGCAAAGAAATGAATATCAGAGAGTGAGAGGAACTTGTTTATTGCAGCTTATAATGGTTACAAATA
AAGCAATAGCATCACAAATTTCACAAATAAAGCATTTTTTTCACTGCATTCTAGTTGTGGTTTGTCCAAA
CTCATCAATGTATCTTATCATGTCTGGCTCTAGCTATCCCGCCCCTAACTCCGCCCATCCCGCCCCTAAC
TCCGCCCAGTTCCGCCCATTCTCCGCCCCATGGCTGACTAATTTTTTTTATTTATGCAGAGGCCGAGGCC
GCCTCGGCCTCTGAGCTATTCCAGAAGTAGTGAGGAGGCTTTTTTGGAGGCCTAGGGACGTACCCAATTC
GCCCTATAGTGAGTCGTATTACGCGCGCTCACTGGCCGTCGTTTTACAACGTCGTGACTGGGAAAACCCT
GGCGTTACCCAACTTAATCGCCTTGCAGCACATCCCCCTTTCGCCAGCTGGCGTAATAGCGAAGAGGCCC
GCACCGATCGCCCTTCCCAACAGTTGCGCAGCCTGAATGGCGAATGGG
[124 nt withheld, positions 7679-7802]
C
[91 nt withheld, positions 7804-7894]
A
[49 nt withheld, positions 7896-7944]
CCTTTGACGTTGGAGTCCACGTTCTTT
[37 nt withheld, positions 7972-8008]
ACCCTATCTCGGTCTATTCTTTTGATTTATAAGGGATTTTGCCGATTTCGGCCTATTGGTTAAAAAATGA
GCTGATTTAACAAAAATTTAACGCGAATTTTAACAAAATATTAACGCTTACAATTTAGGTGGCACTTTTC
GGGGAAATGTGCGCGGAACCCCTATTTGTTTATTTTTCTAAATACATTCAAATATGTATCCGCTCATGAG
ACAATAACCCTGATAAATGCTTCAATAATATTGAAAAAGGAAGAGTATGAGTATTCAACATTTCCGTGTC
GCCCTTATTCCCTTTTTTGCGGCATTTTGCCTTCCTGTTTTTGCTCACCCAGAAACGCTGGTGAAAGTAA
AAGATGCTGAAGATCAGTTGGGTGCACGAGTGGGTTACATCGAACTGGATCTCAACAGCGGTAAGATCCT
TGAGAGTTTTCGCCCCGAAGAACGTTTTCCAATGATGAGCACTTTTAAAGTTCTGCTATGTGGCGCGGTA
TTATCCCGTATTGACGCCGGGCAAGAGCAACTCGGTCGCCGCATACACTATTCTCAGAATGACTTGGTTG
AGTACTCACCAGTCACAGAAAAGCATCTTACGGATGGCATGACAGTAAGAGAATTATGCAGTGCTGCCAT
AACCATGAGTGATAACACTGCGGCCAACTTACTTCTGACAACGATCGGAGGACCGAAGGAGCTAACCGCT
TTTTTGCACAACATGGGGGATCATGTAACTCGCCTTGATCGTTGGGAACCGGAGCTGAATGAAGCCATAC
CAAACGACGAGCGTGACACCACGATGCCTGTAGCAATGGCAACAACGTTGCGCAAACTATTAACTGGCGA
ACTACTTACTCTAGCTTCCCGGCAACAATTAATAGACTGGATGGAGGCGGATAAAGTTGCAGGACCACTT
CTGCGCTCGGCCCTTCCGGCTGGCTGGTTTATTGCTGATAAATCTGGAGCCGGTGAGCGTGGGTCTCGCG
GTATCATTGCAGCACTGGGGCCAGATGGTAAGCCCTCCCGTATCGTAGTTATCTACACGACGGGGAGTCA
GGCAACTATGGATGAACGAAATAGACAGATCGCTGAGATAGGTGCCTCACTGATTAAGCATTGGTAACTG
TCAGACCAAGTTTACTCATATATACTTTAGATTGATTTAAAACTTCATTTTTAATTTAAAAGGATCTAGG
TGAAGATCCTTTTTGATAATCTCATGACCAAAATCCCTTAACGTGAGTTTTCGTTCCACTGAGCGTCAGA
CCCCGTAGAAAAGATCAAAGGATCTTCTTGAGATCCTTTTTTTCTGCGCGTAATCTGCTGCTTGCAAACA
AAAAAACCACCGCTACCAGCGGTGGTTTGTTTGCCGGATCAAGAGCTACCAACTCTTTTTCCGAAGGTAA
CTGGCTTCAGCAGAGCGCAGATACCAAATACTGTTCTTCTAGTGTAGCCGTAGTTAGGCCACCACTTCAA
GAACTCTGTAGCACCGCCTACATACCTCGCTCTGCTAATCCTGTTACCAGTGGCTGCTGCCAGTGGCGAT
AAGTCGTGTCTTACCGGGTTGGACTCAAGACGATAGTTACCGGATAAGGCGCAGCGGTCGGGCTGAACGG
GGGGTTCGTGCACACAGCCCAGCTTGGAGCGAACGACCTACACCGAACTGAGATACCTACAGCGTGAGCT
ATGAGAAAGCGCCACGCTTCCCGAAGGGAGAAAGGCGGACAGGTATCCGGTAAGCGGCAGGGTCGGAACA
GGAGAGCGCACGAGGGAGCTTCCAGGGGGAAACGCCTGGTATCTTTATAGTCCTGTCGGGTTTCGCCACC
TCTGACTTGAGCGTCGATTTTTGTGATGCTCGTCAGGGGGGCGGAGCCTATGGAAAAACGCCAGCAACGC
GGCCTTTTTACGGTTCCTGGCCTTTTGCTGGCCTTTTGCTCACATGTTCTTTCCTGCGTTATCCCCTGAT
TCTGTGGATAACCGTATTACCGCCTTTGAGTGAGCTGATACCGCTCGCCGCAGCCGAACGACCGAGCGCA
GCGAGTCAGTGAGCGAGGAAGCGGAAGAGCGCCCAATACGCAAACCGCCTCTCCCCGCGCGTTGGCCGAT
TCATTAATGCAGCTGGCACGACAGGTTTCCCGACTGGAAAGCGGGCAGTGAGCGCAACGCAATTAATGTG
AGTTAGCTCACTCATTAGGCACCCCAGGCTTTACACTTTATGCTTCCGGCTCGTATGTTGTGTGGAATTG
TGAGCGGATAACAATTTCACACAGGAAACAGCTATGACCATGATTACGCCAAGCGCGCAATTAACCCTCA
CTAAAGGGAACAAAAGCTGGAGCTGCAAGC
Features (pLannotate 1.2.2; 31 found; start..end, strand, type, name):
      5..231     +  promoter       RSV promoter: Rous sarcoma virus enhancer/promoter
    232..412     +  LTR            5' LTR (truncated): truncated 5' long terminal repeat (LTR) from HIV-1
    459..584     +  misc_feature   HIV-1 Ψ: packaging signal of human immunodeficiency virus type 1
    568..931     +  CDS            HIV-1 gag (fragment): gag protein from human immunodeficiency virus 1; gag
   1077..1310    +  misc_feature   RRE: The Rev response element (RRE) of HIV-1 allows for Rev-dependent mRNA export from the nucleus to the cytoplasm.
   1687..1713    +  CDS            Rev (fragment): human immunodeficiency virus 1 (HIV-1) Rev protein; rev; enhances nuclear export of unspliced and incompletely spliced viral mRNAs
   1720..1743    +  promoter       SV40 promoter (fragment): SV40 early promoter
   1744..1815    +  promoter       SV40 promoter (fragment): SV40 enhancer and early promoter
   1839..1974    +  rep_origin     SV40 ori: SV40 origin of replication
   2020..2616    +  CDS            PuroR (fragment): puromycin N-acetyltransferase; pac from Streptomyces; confers resistance to puromycin
   2665..2782    +  misc_feature   cPPT/CTS: central polypurine tract and central termination sequence of HIV-1
   2847..2913    +  CDS            small t antigen (fragment): SV40 (simian virus 40) small t antigen
   2920..4098    +  promoter       EF-1α promoter: strong constitutive promoter for human elongation factor EF-1α
   4115..6094    +  CDS            LIN54 (fragment): LIN54_HUMAN - Also known as CXCDC1, KIAA2037. Experimental evidence at protein level: Swiss-Prot protein existence level 1. Component of the DREAM complex, a multiprotein complex that can both act as a transcription activator or repressor depending on the context (PubMed:17671431, PubMed:17531812). In G0 phase, the complex binds to more than 800 promoters and is required for repression of E2F target genes (PubMed:17671431, PubMed:17531812). In S phase, the complex selectively binds to the promoters of G2/M genes whose products are required for mitosis and participates in their cell cycle depen
   6110..6163    +  promoter       U6 promoter (fragment): RNA polymerase III promoter for human U6 snRNA
   6205..6793    +  misc_feature   WPRE: woodchuck hepatitis virus posttranscriptional regulatory element
   6844..6863    +  misc_feature   cPPT/CTS (fragment): central polypurine tract and central termination sequence of HIV-1
   6865..7098    +  LTR            3' LTR (ΔU3): self-inactivating 3' long terminal repeat (LTR) from HIV-1
   7176..7297    +  polyA_signal   SV40 poly(A) signal: SV40 polyadenylation signal
   7337..7472    +  rep_origin     SV40 ori: SV40 origin of replication
   7493..7511    -  promoter       T7 promoter: promoter for bacteriophage T7 RNA polymerase
   7519..7674    +  CDS            lacZα (fragment): LacZα fragment of β-galactosidase; lacZ fragment
   7679..8107    +  rep_origin     f1 ori (sequence partly withheld): f1 bacteriophage origin of replication; arrow indicates direction of (+) strand synthesis
   8160..8264    +  promoter       AmpR promoter: bla
   8265..9125    +  CDS            AmpR: β-lactamase; bla; confers resistance to ampicillin, carbenicillin, and related antibiotics
   9296..9884    +  rep_origin     ori: high-copy-number ColE1/pMB1/pBR322/pUC origin of replication
  10067..10159   +  CDS            lacI (fragment): lac repressor; lacI; The lac repressor binds to the lac operator to inhibit transcription in E. coli. This inhibition can be relieved by adding lactose or isopropyl-β-D-thiogalactopyranoside (IPTG).
  10172..10193   +  protein_bind   CAP binding site: CAP binding activates transcription in the presence of cAMP. E. coli catabolite activator protein
  10208..10238   +  promoter       lac promoter: promoter for the E. coli lac operon
  10246..10262   +  protein_bind   lac operator: The lac repressor binds to the lac operator to inhibit transcription in E. coli. This inhibition can be relieved by adding lactose or isopropyl-β-D-thiogalactopyranoside (IPTG). lac repressor encoded by lacI
  10307..10325   +  promoter       T3 promoter: promoter for bacteriophage T3 RNA polymerase
