[The description below was written by a language model from this plasmid's Addgene catalogue record and pLannotate feature annotations shown in this document.]
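Description:
TFORF1475 is a lentiviral mammalian expression plasmid built on the pLX_TRC317 backbone, carrying the human LIN54 open reading frame as one member of a barcoded transcription factor ORF collection. It is maintained in E. coli through a high-copy ColE1/pUC-type origin with ampicillin resistance (β-lactamase). An f1 origin and residual lac, T7 and T3 cloning-vector elements are also annotated in the bacterial portion. The sequenced record is about 10.3 kb, consistent with the stated backbone and insert sizes. The depositor warns that the plasmid can recombine, as repeat-containing lentiviral vectors often do.

The viral cassette has a third-generation layout. An RSV promoter drives a truncated HIV-1 5' LTR, followed by the Ψ packaging signal with a gag fragment, the Rev response element for Rev-dependent nuclear export of the genomic RNA, a cPPT/CTS, and a self-inactivating ΔU3 3' LTR with a downstream SV40 polyadenylation signal. Within the provirus, SV40 early promoter sequences precede a puromycin N-acetyltransferase gene, allowing selection of transduced cells. The EF-1α promoter then drives constitutive expression of LIN54, a component of the DREAM complex that regulates cell-cycle genes. A WPRE downstream of the ORF enhances transcript stability and expression. The catalogue describes a unique 24-bp barcode linked to each ORF, but the feature table does not annotate it. A short U6 promoter fragment is called between the ORF and the WPRE, and the record does not explain its function.

The construct is intended for overexpressing LIN54 in mammalian cells, individually or in pooled transcription factor screens such as directed differentiation studies, where the barcode is used to identify which factor each cell received.
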