Addgene plasmid #143815: TFORF1475
Purpose: Lentiviral vector for overexpressing transcription factor ORFs with unique 24-bp barcodes. Barcodes facilitate identification of transcription factors in pooled screens.
Depositing lab: Feng Zhang. Depositing organization: Broad Institute. Publication: A transcription factor atlas of directed differentiation. Joung J, Ma S, Tay T, Geiger-Schuller KR, Kirchgatterer PC, Verdine VK, Guo B, Arias-Garcia MA, Allen WE, Singh A, Kuksenko O, Abudayyeh OO, Gootenberg JS, Fu Z, Macrae RK, Buenrostro JD, Regev A, Zhang F. Cell. 2023 Jan 5;186(1):209-229.e26. doi: 10.1016/j.cell.2022.11.026. PubMed 36608654.
Backbone
  Vector backbone: pLX_TRC317
  Backbone manufacturer: Broad Institute Genetic Perturbation Platform
  Backbone size w/o insert (bp): 8264
  Vector type: Mammalian Expression, Lentiviral
  Selectable markers: Puromycin
Growth in bacteria
  Bacterial resistance: Ampicillin, 100 μg/mL
  Growth temperature: 37°C
  Growth strain: NEB Stable
  Copy number: High Copy
Gene/Insert
  Gene/Insert name: LIN54
  Species: H. sapiens (human)
  Insert size (bp): 2084
  Entrez Gene: LIN54 (a.k.a. CXCDC1, JC8.6, MIP120, TCX1)
  Promoter: EF1a
  Cloning method: Unknown
  Sequencing primers: 5′ GGGTGGAGACTGAAGTTAGGCCAG; 3′ CACATAGCGTAAAAGGAGCAACATAG
Terms and licenses: Academic/Nonprofit Terms; Industry Terms: Not Available to Industry
Depositor comments: NM_001288996,XM_017007728,ENST00000506560 . The transcription factor ORF portion of this plasmid was synthesized by Genewiz. Please test multiple small colonies in case of plasmid recombination. To make this collection available in a timely manner, a portion of this collection was not fully sequenced by Addgene. If an Addgene verified full plasmid sequence is not available, please contact us prior to placing an order to request the full sequence.
How to cite: TFORF1475 was a gift from Feng Zhang (Addgene plasmid # 143815 ; http://n2t.net/addgene:143815 ; RRID:Addgene_143815)
