>Addgene plasmid #143815 | TFORF1475 | depositor partial sequence | sequence record 283572 | Insert
ACCGCCACCATGGAGGTGGTGCCAGCTGAGGTGAATAGTTTGCTTCCAGAGGAAATAATGGACACTGGTA
TAACTTTAGTGGATGATGATAGTATTGAGGCTGTTATTGTTTCATCCCCAATTCCCATGGAGACAGAACT
GGAAGAAATTGTCAACATAAATTCTACTGGTGACTCTACAGCCACGCCCATTTCCACGGAACCAATCACA
GTGTACAGTAACCACACTAACCAAGTTGCAGTGAATACCACAATTACTAAAGCAGATTCTAATACCACAG
TGAAACCAGCTTTTCCAAGTGGCCTTCAAAAACTTGGTGCTCAGACTCCTGTGACTATATCAGCCAATCA
GATTATTTTAAACAAAGTATCACAGACATCTGATCTTAAACTTGGCAATCAGACCCTTAAACCAGATGGA
CAGAAGTTAATTTTAACAACTTTGGGCAAGTCTGGTTCACCAATTGTTTTAGCACTACCCCATAGCCAAC
TACCCCAGGCTCAGAAAGTTACAACTCAGGCCCAGTCAGGAGATGCTAAGTTACCACCGCAGCAAATTAA
AGTAGTTACCATTGGAGGGAGGCCAGAGGTGAAACCTGTCATTGGTGTCTCAGCATTGACCCCAGGAAGT
CAACTGATTAATACTACAACTCAGCCCTCTGTGTTACAGACCCAACAGTTAAAAACAGTACAGGCAGTGA
AATCAACTGTGCAGACCATCACTGTTGGAGGAGTGAGCACATCACAGTTTAAGACAATTATTCCTCTGGC
AACTGCTCCCAATGTCCAGCAGATTCAAGTGCCTGGAAGCAAGTTTCATTATGTCCGACTTGTTACTGCC
ACATCAGCCAGTAGCTCAACCCAGCCAGTTAGTCAGAATCCCAGTACAAACACTCAGCCTCTTCAGCAAG
CAAAGCCAGTGGTTGTTAATACAACCCCAGTGCGGATGTCAGTTCCAATTGTCTCAGCTCAGGCTGTCAA
ACAAGTTGTTCCAAAACCAATCAATCCAACTTCACAAATAGTAACTACTAGCCAGCCACAGCAACGGCTT
ATCATGCCTGCCACACCACTGCCACAGATCCAGCCCAACCTCACTAACCTGCCACCAGGCACTGTCCTGG
CACCAGCTCCGGGAACAGGGAATGTGGGTTATGCAGTGCTTCCAGCTCAGTATGTTACTCAGCTACAGCA
GTCTTCATATGTATCAATAGCAAGCAACTCTACCTTTACTGGAACATCTGGTATCCAGACCCAGGCACGG
CTTCCATTCAATGGCATAATCCCATCAGAGTCGGCCAGTCGGCCCCGAAAGCCCTGTAATTGTACAAAAT
CACTGTGTTTGAAATTGTATTGTGATTGCTTTGCAAATGGTGAATTTTGCAACAACTGCAATTGTACTAA
TTGTTACAACAATTTGGAACATGAAAATGAAAGGCAAAAAGCAATAAAGGCATGCCTTGACAGAAATCCA
GAAGCCTTTAAGCCTAAGATAGGGAAAGGAAAGGAGGGAGAATCTGATCGACGTCATAGCAAAGGGTGTA
ATTGCAAACGATCAGGATGTCTTAAAAACTACTGTGAATGCTATGAGGCAAAAATAATGTGTTCCTCAAT
ATGCAAATGTATTGGCTGTAAGAATTTTGAAGAAAGCCCGGAAAGGAAGACATTGATGCATTTGGCAGAT
GCAGCTGAAGTAAGGGTACAGCAACAAACAGCAGCCAAGACGAAGTTATCCTCTCAAATTTCAGACTTGC
TTACTAGGCCAACACCAGCTTTAAATAGTGGAGGCGGAAAATTGCCATTTACATTTGTAACTAAGGAAGT
AGCTGAAGCCACATGTAATTGCCTCCTTGCCCAGGCAGAGCAGGCAGACAAGAAGGGAAAATCAAAGGCA
GCAGCGGAACGGATGATACTTGAGGAATTCGGACGATGTTTGATGAGTGTCATCAACTCTGCAGGAAAGG
CAAAAAGTGACCCTTGTGCCATGAATTGCTAGTAATGAACTAGTCCGTAACTTGAAAGTATTTCGATTTC
TTGGCTTTATATATCTTGTGGAAAGGACGATTACTAGTGCGCAGCCATCTAAAC
