>Addgene plasmid #143815 | TFORF1475 | depositor partial sequence | sequence record 283573 | Barcode
TTACTAGTGCGCAGCCATCTAAAC
